>Addgene plasmid #206923 | px-458-sgRNA-IF1 | addgene full sequence | sequence record 409733 | Addgene NGS Result
AGGGCCTATTTCCCATGATTCCTTCATATTTGCATATACGATACAAGGCTGTTAGAGAGATAATTGGAAT
TAATTTGACTGTAAACACAAAGATATTAGTACAAAATACGTGACGTAGAAAGTAATAATTTCTTGGGTAG
TTTGCAGTTTTAAAATTATGTTTTAAAATGGACTATCATATGCTTACCGTAACTTGAAAGTATTTCGATT
TCTTGGCTTTATATATCTTGTGGAAAGGACGAAACACCGCAGTCCGAGAATGTCGACCGGTTTTAGAGCT
AGAAATAGCAAGTTAAAATAAGGCTAGTCCGTTATCAACTTGAAAAAGTGGCACCGAGTCGGTGCTTTTT
TGTTTTAGAGCTAGAAATAGCAAGTTAAAATAAGGCTAGTCCGTTTTTAGCGCGTGCGCCAATTCTGCAG
ACAAATGGCTCTAGAGGTACCCGTTACATAACTTACGGTAAATGGCCCGCCTGGCTGACCGCCCAACGAC
CCCCGCCCATTGACGTCAATAGTAACGCCAATAGGGACTTTCCATTGACGTCAATGGGTGGAGTATTTAC
GGTAAACTGCCCACTTGGCAGTACATCAAGTGTATCATATGCCAAGTACGCCCCCTATTGACGTCAATGA
CGGTAAATGGCCCGCCTGGCATTGTGCCCAGTACATGACCTTATGGGACTTTCCTACTTGGCAGTACATC
TACGTATTAGTCATCGCTATTACCATGGTCGAGGTGAGCCCCACGTTCTGCTTCACTCTCCCCATCTCCC
CCCCCTCCCCACCCCCAATTTTGTATTTATTTATTTTTTAATTATTTTGTGCAGCGATGGGGGCGGGGGG
GGGGGGGGGGSGSGCGCSGGGGGGGGGGGGGGGGGGGGGGGGGGGGGGGGGGGSGRGGSGGRGAGGTGCG
GCGGCAGCCAATCAGAGCGGCGCGCTCCGAAAGTTTCCTTTTATGGCGAGGCGGCGGCGGCGGCGGCCCT
ATAAAAAGCGAAGCGCGCGGCGGGCGGGAGTCGCTGCGCGCTGCCTTCGCCCCGTGCCCCGCTCCGCCGC
CGCCTCGCGCCGCCCGCCCCGGCTCTGACTGACCGCGTTACTCCCACAGGTGAGCGGGCGGGACGGCCCT
TCTCCTCCGGGCTGTAATTAGCTGAGCAAGAGGTAAGGGTTTAAGGGATGGTTGGTTGGTGGGGTATTAA
TGTTTAATTACCTGGAGCACCTGCCTGAAATCACTTTTTTTCAGGTTGGACCGGTGCCACCATGGACTAT
AAGGACCACGACGGAGACTACAAGGATCATGATATTGATTACAAAGACGATGACGATAAGATGGCCCCAA
AGAAGAAGCGGAAGGTCGGTATCCACGGAGTCCCAGCAGCCGACAAGAAGTACAGCATCGGCCTGGACAT
CGGCACCAACTCTGTGGGCTGGGCCGTGATCACCGACGAGTACAAGGTGCCCAGCAAGAAATTCAAGGTG
CTGGGCAACACCGACCGGCACAGCATCAAGAAGAACCTGATCGGAGCCCTGCTGTTCGACAGCGGCGAAA
CAGCCGAGGCCACCCGGCTGAAGAGAACCGCCAGAAGAAGATACACCAGACGGAAGAACCGGATCTGCTA
TCTGCAAGAGATCTTCAGCAACGAGATGGCCAAGGTGGACGACAGCTTCTTCCACAGACTGGAAGAGTCC
TTCCTGGTGGAAGAGGATAAGAAGCACGAGCGGCACCCCATCTTCGGCAACATCGTGGACGAGGTGGCCT
ACCACGAGAAGTACCCCACCATCTACCACCTGAGAAAGAAACTGGTGGACAGCACCGACAAGGCCGACCT
GCGGCTGATCTATCTGGCCCTGGCCCACATGATCAAGTTCCGGGGCCACTTCCTGATCGAGGGCGACCTG
AACCCCGACAACAGCGACGTGGACAAGCTGTTCATCCAGCTGGTGCAGACCTACAACCAGCTGTTCGAGG
AAAACCCCATCAACGCCAGCGGCGTGGACGCCAAGGCCATCCTGTCTGCCAGACTGAGCAAGAGCAGACG
GCTGGAAAATCTGATCGCCCAGCTGCCCGGCGAGAAGAAGAATGGCCTGTTCGGAAACCTGATTGCCCTG
AGCCTGGGCCTGACCCCCAACTTCAAGAGCAACTTCGACCTGGCCGAGGATGCCAAACTGCAGCTGAGCA
AGGACACCTACGACGACGACCTGGACAACCTGCTGGCCCAGATCGGCGACCAGTACGCCGACCTGTTTCT
GGCCGCCAAGAACCTGTCCGACGCCATCCTGCTGAGCGACATCCTGAGAGTGAACACCGAGATCACCAAG
GCCCCCCTGAGCGCCTCTATGATCAAGAGATACGACGAGCACCACCAGGACCTGACCCTGCTGAAAGCTC
TCGTGCGGCAGCAGCTGCCTGAGAAGTACAAAGAGATTTTCTTCGACCAGAGCAAGAACGGCTACGCCGG
CTACATTGACGGCGGAGCCAGCCAGGAAGAGTTCTACAAGTTCATCAAGCCCATCCTGGAAAAGATGGAC
GGCACCGAGGAACTGCTCGTGAAGCTGAACAGAGAGGACCTGCTGCGGAAGCAGCGGACCTTCGACAACG
GCAGCATCCCCCACCAGATCCACCTGGGAGAGCTGCACGCCATTCTGCGGCGGCAGGAAGATTTTTACCC
ATTCCTGAAGGACAACCGGGAAAAGATCGAGAAGATCCTGACCTTCCGCATCCCCTACTACGTGGGCCCT
CTGGCCAGGGGAAACAGCAGATTCGCCTGGATGACCAGAAAGAGCGAGGAAACCATCACCCCCTGGAACT
TCGAGGAAGTGGTGGACAAGGGCGCTTCCGCCCAGAGCTTCATCGAGCGGATGACCAACTTCGATAAGAA
CCTGCCCAACGAGAAGGTGCTGCCCAAGCACAGCCTGCTGTACGAGTACTTCACCGTGTATAACGAGCTG
ACCAAAGTGAAATACGTGACCGAGGGAATGAGAAAGCCCGCCTTCCTGAGCGGCGAGCAGAAAAAGGCCA
TCGTGGACCTGCTGTTCAAGACCAACCGGAAAGTGACCGTGAAGCAGCTGAAAGAGGACTACTTCAAGAA
AATCGAGTGCTTCGACTCCGTGGAAATCTCCGGCGTGGAAGATCGGTTCAACGCCTCCCTGGGCACATAC
CACGATCTGCTGAAAATTATCAAGGACAAGGACTTCCTGGACAATGAGGAAAACGAGGACATTCTGGAAG
ATATCGTGCTGACCCTGACACTGTTTGAGGACAGAGAGATGATCGAGGAACGGCTGAAAACCTATGCCCA
CCTGTTCGACGACAAAGTGATGAAGCAGCTGAAGCGGCGGAGATACACCGGCTGGGGCAGGCTGAGCCGG
AAGCTGATCAACGGCATCCGGGACAAGCAGTCCGGCAAGACAATCCTGGATTTCCTGAAGTCCGACGGCT
TCGCCAACAGAAACTTCATGCAGCTGATCCACGACGACAGCCTGACCTTTAAAGAGGACATCCAGAAAGC
CCAGGTGTCCGGCCAGGGCGATAGCCTGCACGAGCACATTGCCAATCTGGCCGGCAGCCCCGCCATTAAG
AAGGGCATCCTGCAGACAGTGAAGGTGGTGGACGAGCTCGTGAAAGTGATGGGCCGGCACAAGCCCGAGA
ACATCGTGATCGAAATGGCCAGAGAGAACCAGACCACCCAGAAGGGACAGAAGAACAGCCGCGAGAGAAT
GAAGCGGATCGAAGAGGGCATCAAAGAGCTGGGCAGCCAGATCCTGAAAGAACACCCCGTGGAAAACACC
CAGCTGCAGAACGAGAAGCTGTACCTGTACTACCTGCAGAATGGGCGGGATATGTACGTGGACCAGGAAC
TGGACATCAACCGGCTGTCCGACTACGATGTGGACCATATCGTGCCTCAGAGCTTTCTGAAGGACGACTC
CATCGACAACAAGGTGCTGACCAGAAGCGACAAGAACCGGGGCAAGAGCGACAACGTGCCCTCCGAAGAG
GTCGTGAAGAAGATGAAGAACTACTGGCGGCAGCTGCTGAACGCCAAGCTGATTACCCAGAGAAAGTTCG
ACAATCTGACCAAGGCCGAGAGAGGCGGCCTGAGCGAACTGGATAAGGCCGGCTTCATCAAGAGACAGCT
GGTGGAAACCCGGCAGATCACAAAGCACGTGGCACAGATCCTGGACTCCCGGATGAACACTAAGTACGAC
GAGAATGACAAGCTGATCCGGGAAGTGAAAGTGATCACCCTGAAGTCCAAGCTGGTGTCCGATTTCCGGA
AGGATTTCCAGTTTTACAAAGTGCGCGAGATCAACAACTACCACCACGCCCACGACGCCTACCTGAACGC
CGTCGTGGGAACCGCCCTGATCAAAAAGTACCCTAAGCTGGAAAGCGAGTTCGTGTACGGCGACTACAAG
GTGTACGACGTGCGGAAGATGATCGCCAAGAGCGAGCAGGAAATCGGCAAGGCTACCGCCAAGTACTTCT
TCTACAGCAACATCATGAACTTTTTCAAGACCGAGATTACCCTGGCCAACGGCGAGATCCGGAAGCGGCC
TCTGATCGAGACAAACGGCGAAACCGGGGAGATCGTGTGGGATAAGGGCCGGGATTTTGCCACCGTGCGG
AAAGTGCTGAGCATGCCCCAAGTGAATATCGTGAAAAAGACCGAGGTGCAGACAGGCGGCTTCAGCAAAG
AGTCTATCCTGCCCAAGAGGAACAGCGATAAGCTGATCGCCAGAAAGAAGGACTGGGACCCTAAGAAGTA
CGGCGGCTTCGACAGCCCCACCGTGGCCTATTCTGTGCTGGTGGTGGCCAAAGTGGAAAAGGGCAAGTCC
AAGAAACTGAAGAGTGTGAAAGAGCTGCTGGGGATCACCATCATGGAAAGAAGCAGCTTCGAGAAGAATC
CCATCGACTTTCTGGAAGCCAAGGGCTACAAAGAAGTGAAAAAGGACCTGATCATCAAGCTGCCTAAGTA
CTCCCTGTTCGAGCTGGAAAACGGCCGGAAGAGAATGCTGGCCTCTGCCGGCGAACTGCAGAAGGGAAAC
GAACTGGCCCTGCCCTCCAAATATGTGAACTTCCTGTACCTGGCCAGCCACTATGAGAAGCTGAAGGGCT
CCCCCGAGGATAATGAGCAGAAACAGCTGTTTGTGGAACAGCACAAGCACTACCTGGACGAGATCATCGA
GCAGATCAGCGAGTTCTCCAAGAGAGTGATCCTGGCCGACGCTAATCTGGACAAAGTGCTGTCCGCCTAC
AACAAGCACCGGGATAAGCCCATCAGAGAGCAGGCCGAGAATATCATCCACCTGTTTACCCTGACCAATC
TGGGAGCCCCTGCCGCCTTCAAGTACTTTGACACCACCATCGACCGGAAGAGGTACACCAGCACCAAAGA
GGTGCTGGACGCCACCCTGATCCACCAGAGCATCACCGGCCTGTACGAGACACGGATCGACCTGTCTCAG
CTGGGAGGCGACAAAAGGCCGGCGGCCACGAAAAAGGCCGGCCAGGCAAAAAAGAAAAAGGAATTCGGCA
GTGGAGAGGGCAGAGGAAGTCTGCTAACATGCGGTGACGTCGAGGAGAATCCTGGCCCAGTGAGCAAGGG
CGAGGAGCTGTTCACCGGGGTGGTGCCCATCCTGGTCGAGCTGGACGGCGACGTAAACGGCCACAAGTTC
AGCGTGTCCGGCGAGGGCGAGGGCGATGCCACCTACGGCAAGCTGACCCTGAAGTTCATCTGCACCACCG
GCAAGCTGCCCGTGCCCTGGCCCACCCTCGTGACCACCCTGACCTACGGCGTGCAGTGCTTCAGCCGCTA
CCCCGACCACATGAAGCAGCACGACTTCTTCAAGTCCGCCATGCCCGAAGGCTACGTCCAGGAGCGCACC
ATCTTCTTCAAGGACGACGGCAACTACAAGACCCGCGCCGAGGTGAAGTTCGAGGGCGACACCCTGGTGA
ACCGCATCGAGCTGAAGGGCATCGACTTCAAGGAGGACGGCAACATCCTGGGGCACAAGCTGGAGTACAA
CTACAACAGCCACAACGTCTATATCATGGCCGACAAGCAGAAGAACGGCATCAAGGTGAACTTCAAGATC
CGCCACAACATCGAGGACGGCAGCGTGCAGCTCGCCGACCACTACCAGCAGAACACCCCCATCGGCGACG
GCCCCGTGCTGCTGCCCGACAACCACTACCTGAGCACCCAGTCCGCCCTGAGCAAAGACCCCAACGAGAA
GCGCGATCACATGGTCCTGCTGGAGTTCGTGACCGCCGCCGGGATCACTCTCGGCATGGACGAGCTGTAC
AAGGAATTCTAACTAGAGCTCGCTGATCAGCCTCGACTGTGCCTTCTAGTTGCCAGCCATCTGTTGTTTG
CCCCTCCCCCGTGCCTTCCTTGACCCTGGAAGGTGCCACTCCCACTGTCCTTTCCTAATAAAATGAGGAA
ATTGCATCGCATTGTCTGAGTAGGTGTCATTCTATTCTGGGGGGTGGGGTGGGGCAGGACAGCAAGGGGG
AGGATTGGGAAGAGAATAGCAGGCATGCTGGGGAGCGGCCGCAGGAACCCCTAGTGATGGAGTTGGCCAC
TCCCTCTCTGCGCGCTCGCTCGCTCACTGAGGCCGGGCGACCAAAGGTCGCCCGACGCCCGGGCTTTGCC
CGGGCGGCCTCAGTGAGCGAGCGAGCGCGCAGCTGCCTGCAGGGGCGCCTGATGCGGTATTTTCTCCTTA
CGCATCTGTGCGGTATTTCACACCGCATA
[95 nt withheld, positions 6750-6844]
T
[46 nt withheld, positions 6846-6891]
C
[141 nt withheld, positions 6893-7033]
CCTTTGACGTTGGAGTCCACGTTCTTT
[37 nt withheld, positions 7061-7097]
ACTCTATCTCGGGCTATTCTTTTGATTTATAAGGGATTTTGCCGATTTCGGTCTATTGGTTAAAAAATGA
GCTGATTTAACAAAAATTTAACGCGAATTTTAACAAAATATTAACGTTTACAATTTTATGGTGCACTCTC
AGTACAATCTGCTCTGATGCCGCATAGTTAAGCCAGCCCCGACACCCGCCAACACCCGCTGACGCGCCCT
GACGGGCTTGTCTGCTCCCGGCATCCGCTTACAGACAAGCTGTGACCGTCTCCGGGAGCTGCATGTGTCA
GAGGTTTTCACCGTCATCACCGAAACGCGCGAGACGAAAGGGCCTCGTGATACGCCTATTTTTATAGGTT
AATGTCATGATAATAATGGTTTCTTAGACGTCAGGTGGCACTTTTCGGGGAAATGTGCGCGGAACCCCTA
TTTGTTTATTTTTCTAAATACATTCAAATATGTATCCGCTCATGAGACAATAACCCTGATAAATGCTTCA
ATAATATTGAAAAAGGAAGAGTATGAGTATTCAACATTTCCGTGTCGCCCTTATTCCCTTTTTTGCGGCA
TTTTGCCTTCCTGTTTTTGCTCACCCAGAAACGCTGGTGAAAGTAAAAGATGCTGAAGATCAGTTGGGTG
CACGAGTGGGTTACATCGAACTGGATCTCAACAGCGGTAAGATCCTTGAGAGTTTTCGCCCCGAAGAACG
TTTTCCAATGATGAGCACTTTTAAAGTTCTGCTATGTGGCGCGGTATTATCCCGTATTGACGCCGGGCAA
GAGCAACTCGGTCGCCGCATACACTATTCTCAGAATGACTTGGTTGAGTACTCACCAGTCACAGAAAAGC
ATCTTACGGATGGCATGACAGTAAGAGAATTATGCAGTGCTGCCATAACCATGAGTGATAACACTGCGGC
CAACTTACTTCTGACAACGATCGGAGGACCGAAGGAGCTAACCGCTTTTTTGCACAACATGGGGGATCAT
GTAACTCGCCTTGATCGTTGGGAACCGGAGCTGAATGAAGCCATACCAAACGACGAGCGTGACACCACGA
TGCCTGTAGCAATGGCAACAACGTTGCGCAAACTATTAACTGGCGAACTACTTACTCTAGCTTCCCGGCA
ACAATTAATAGACTGGATGGAGGCGGATAAAGTTGCAGGACCACTTCTGCGCTCGGCCCTTCCGGCTGGC
TGGTTTATTGCTGATAAATCTGGAGCCGGTGAGCGTGGAAGCCGCGGTATCATTGCAGCACTGGGGCCAG
ATGGTAAGCCCTCCCGTATCGTAGTTATCTACACGACGGGGAGTCAGGCAACTATGGATGAACGAAATAG
ACAGATCGCTGAGATAGGTGCCTCACTGATTAAGCATTGGTAACTGTCAGACCAAGTTTACTCATATATA
CTTTAGATTGATTTAAAACTTCATTTTTAATTTAAAAGGATCTAGGTGAAGATCCTTTTTGATAATCTCA
TGACCAAAATCCCTTAACGTGAGTTTTCGTTCCACTGAGCGTCAGACCCCGTAGAAAAGATCAAAGGATC
TTCTTGAGATCCTTTTTTTCTGCGCGTAATCTGCTGCTTGCAAACAAAAAAACCACCGCTACCAGCGGTG
GTTTGTTTGCCGGATCAAGAGCTACCAACTCTTTTTCCGAAGGTAACTGGCTTCAGCAGAGCGCAGATAC
CAAATACTGTTCTTCTAGTGTAGCCGTAGTTAGGCCACCACTTCAAGAACTCTGTAGCACCGCCTACATA
CCTCGCTCTGCTAATCCTGTTACCAGTGGCTGCTGCCAGTGGCGATAAGTCGTGTCTTACCGGGTTGGAC
TCAAGACGATAGTTACCGGATAAGGCGCAGCGGTCGGGCTGAACGGGGGGTTCGTGCACACAGCCCAGCT
TGGAGCGAACGACCTACACCGAACTGAGATACCTACAGCGTGAGCTATGAGAAAGCGCCACGCTTCCCGA
AGGGAGAAAGGCGGACAGGTATCCGGTAAGCGGCAGGGTCGGAACAGGAGAGCGCACGAGGGAGCTTCCA
GGGGGAAACGCCTGGTATCTTTATAGTCCTGTCGGGTTTCGCCACCTCTGACTTGAGCGTCGATTTTTGT
GATGCTCGTCAGGGGGGCGGAGCCTATGGAAAAACGCCAGCAACGCGGCCTTTTTACGGTTCCTGGCCTT
TTGCTGGCCTTTTGCTCACATGTG
Features (pLannotate 1.2.2; 18 found; start..end, strand, type, name):
    270..345     +  misc_RNA       gRNA scaffold: guide RNA scaffold for the Streptococcus pyogenes CRISPR/Cas9 system
    352..395     +  misc_RNA       gRNA scaffold (fragment): guide RNA scaffold for the Streptococcus pyogenes CRISPR/Cas9 system
    442..727     +  enhancer       CMV enhancer: human cytomegalovirus immediate early enhancer; contains an 18-bp deletion relative to the standard CMV enhancer
   1007..1234    +  intron         hybrid intron: hybrid between chicken β-actin (CBA) and minute virus of mice (MMV) introns (Gray et al., 2011)
   1372..2973    +  CDS            Cas9(N): N-terminal portion of Streptococcus pyogenes Cas9 (Zetsche et al., 2015)
   2974..5472    +  CDS            Cas9(C): C-terminal portion of Streptococcus pyogenes Cas9 (Zetsche et al., 2015)
   5473..5520    +  CDS            nucleoplasmin NLS: bipartite nuclear localization signal from nucleoplasmin
   5590..6303    +  CDS            EGFP: EGFP is a basic (constitutively fluorescent) green fluorescent protein published in 1996, derived from Aequorea victoria. It is reported to be a rapidly-maturing weak dimer with moderate acid sensitivity.
   6337..6448    +  polyA_signal   bGH poly(A) signal: bovine growth hormone polyadenylation signal
   6553..6693    +  repeat_region  AAV2 ITR: inverted terminal repeat of adeno-associated virus serotype 2 inverted
   6698..6749    -  misc_feature   bom (fragment): basis of mobility region from pBR322
   6768..7223    +  rep_origin     f1 ori (sequence partly withheld): f1 bacteriophage origin of replication; arrow indicates direction of (+) strand synthesis
   7224..7273    -  misc_feature   bom (fragment): basis of mobility region from pBR322
   7375..7410    -  CDS            rop (fragment): Rop protein, which maintains plasmids at low copy number; rop
   7505..7609    +  promoter       AmpR promoter: bla
   7610..8470    +  CDS            AmpR: β-lactamase; bla; confers resistance to ampicillin, carbenicillin, and related antibiotics
   8641..9229    +  rep_origin     ori: high-copy-number ColE1/pMB1/pBR322/pUC origin of replication
   9291..240     +  promoter       U6 promoter (across the origin): RNA polymerase III promoter for human U6 snRNA
