[The description below was written by a language model from this plasmid's Addgene catalogue record and pLannotate feature annotations shown in this document.]
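Description:
px-458-sgRNA-IF1 is an all-in-one CRISPR/Cas9 plasmid for transient expression in mammalian cells, built on the px458 backbone and intended for knocking out human ATP5IF1, which encodes IF1, the ATPase inhibitory factor 1 of the mitochondrial ATP synthase. In bacteria it is maintained as a high-copy plasmid through a ColE1/pUC-type origin and selected with ampicillin via the β-lactamase gene. An f1 phage origin is also present. There is no mammalian drug-resistance marker, and GFP fluorescence serves as the means of identifying or sorting transfected cells.

The plasmid carries two expression units. A human U6 RNA polymerase III promoter drives a single guide RNA, made up of an IF1-targeting spacer joined to the Streptococcus pyogenes gRNA scaffold. The spacer was inserted between two BbsI sites, both destroyed in cloning. Downstream, a CMV enhancer and a hybrid chicken β-actin/minute virus of mice intron precede the S. pyogenes Cas9 coding sequence. The annotation splits Cas9 into contiguous N- and C-terminal portions that together form the full-length nuclease. It is followed by a nucleoplasmin bipartite nuclear localization signal, EGFP, and a bovine growth hormone polyadenylation signal. The table does not annotate the core promoter or the element linking Cas9 to EGFP. A single AAV2 inverted terminal repeat is annotated after the poly(A) signal, along with short bom and rop fragments in the backbone.

The stated use is generating IF1-knockout mammalian cell lines. The depositor notes that the guide sequence in this plasmid differs from the one listed in the associated publication.
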