Addgene plasmid #206923: px-458-sgRNA-IF1
Purpose: Plasmid expressing Cas9, GFP and guides to human IF1 to generate IF1-KO mammalian cell lines
Depositing lab: José Cuezva. Depositing organization: Centro de Biologia Molecular Severo Ochoa. Publication: IF1 promotes oligomeric assemblies of sluggish ATP synthase and outlines the heterogeneity of the mitochondrial membrane potential. Romero-Carraminana I, Esparza-Molto PB, Dominguez-Zorita S, Nuevo-Tapioles C, Cuezva JM. Commun Biol. 2023 Aug 12;6(1):836. doi: 10.1038/s42003-023-05214-1. PubMed 37573449.
Backbone
  Vector backbone: px458
  Backbone manufacturer: Addgene
  Backbone size w/o insert (bp): 9289
  Total vector size (bp): 9292
  Vector type: CRISPR
  Selectable markers: GFP
Growth in bacteria
  Bacterial resistance: Ampicillin, 100 μg/mL
  Growth temperature: 37°C
  Growth strain: DH5alpha
  Growth instructions: In LB medium
  Copy number: High Copy
Gene/Insert
  Gene/Insert name: sgRNA targeting IF1 (ATPase inhibitory factor 1)
  gRNA/shRNA sequence: gcagtccgagaatgtcgaccg
  Species: H. sapiens (human)
  GenBank ID: NC_000001.11
  Entrez Gene: ATP5IF1 (a.k.a. ATPI, ATPIF1, ATPIP, IP)
  Promoter: U6
  Cloning method: Restriction Enzyme; 5′ cloning site BbsI (destroyed during cloning); 3′ cloning site BbsI (destroyed during cloning)
  Sequencing primers: 5′ GACTATCATATGCTTACCGT
Terms and licenses: Academic/Nonprofit Terms; Industry Terms: Not Available to Industry
Depositor comments: gRNA sequence (gcagtccgagaatgtcgaccg) differs from that listed in the original publication.
How to cite: px-458-sgRNA-IF1 was a gift from José Cuezva (Addgene plasmid # 206923 ; http://n2t.net/addgene:206923 ; RRID:Addgene_206923)
